Addgene plasmid #153559: pGBW-m4252815
Purpose: Mammalian expression plasmid for SARS-CoV-2 ORF10 protein
Depositing lab: Ginkgo Bioworks & Benjie Chen. Depositing organization: Ginkgo Bioworks.
Backbone
  Vector backbone: pTwist_CMV_Puro_6 with AarI site removed
  Backbone size w/o insert (bp): 6080
  Vector type: Mammalian Expression
  Selectable markers: Puromycin
Growth in bacteria
  Bacterial resistance: Ampicillin, 100 μg/mL
  Growth temperature: 37°C
  Growth strain: DH5alpha
  Copy number: High Copy
Gene/Insert
  Gene/Insert name: SARS-CoV-2 ORF10 protein
  Species: Severe acute respiratory syndrome coronavirus 2
  Insert size (bp): 110
  Mutation: wt
  Entrez Gene: ORF10 (a.k.a. GU280_gp11)
  Promoter: CMV
  Tag / fusion protein: Cleavable TEV;S-tag (C terminal on backbone)
  Cloning method: Unknown
Resource information
  A portion of this plasmid was derived from a plasmid made by: GinkgoBioworks
Depositor comments: NCBI reference sequence: 43740576
How to cite: pGBW-m4252815 was a gift from Ginkgo Bioworks & Benjie Chen (Addgene plasmid # 153559 ; http://n2t.net/addgene:153559 ; RRID:Addgene_153559)
