[The description below was written by a language model from this plasmid's Addgene catalogue record and pLannotate feature annotations shown in this document.]
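Description:
pGBW-m4252815 is a mammalian expression plasmid carrying the wild-type SARS-CoV-2 ORF10 coding sequence, a very short insert of about 110 bp, in a pTwist_CMV_Puro_6 backbone from which an AarI site has been removed. In bacteria it is maintained as a high-copy plasmid through a ColE1/pUC-type origin and selected with ampicillin via a full-length β-lactamase gene; a small additional bla fragment is also annotated near the origin. Bacterial rrnG and T7 terminators flank parts of the backbone, presumably to limit read-through transcription, and short 5' and 3' β-globin insulator elements bracket the region containing the mammalian expression unit.

ORF10 expression is driven by the human cytomegalovirus immediate-early enhancer and promoter, which the automated annotation detects as a CMV enhancer plus promoter fragments near the end of the linearised sequence. The record wraps around the plasmid origin, so the transcript would terminate at the SV40 polyadenylation signal annotated near the start, although that signal is annotated on the opposite strand. The feature table does not annotate the ORF10 insert or its tags, which by position should lie between these elements. According to the catalogue entry, the backbone supplies a C-terminal TEV protease cleavage site followed by an S-tag, allowing detection or affinity capture of the small viral protein and removal of the tag afterwards. A separate cassette places puromycin N-acetyltransferase under the human ubiquitin C promoter with a synthetic poly(A) signal, so transfected mammalian cells can be selected with puromycin. The stated purpose is expression of ORF10 in mammalian cells; more specific applications are not given.
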