Features (pLannotate 1.2.2; 18 found; start..end, strand, type, name):
    237..358     -  polyA_signal   SV40 poly(A) signal: SV40 polyadenylation signal
    381..450     -  CDS            large T antigen (fragment): large T antigen from SV40 (simian virus 40)
    473..519     +  terminator     T7 terminator: transcription terminator for bacteriophage T7 RNA polymerase
    549..685     +  terminator     rrnG terminator: transcription terminator from the E. coli ribosomal RNA rrnG operon (Albrechtsen et al., 1991)
    730..801     +  misc_feature   3' β-globin insulator: insulator downstream of the human β-globin locus (Farrell et al., 2002)
   1027..1615    -  rep_origin     ori: high-copy-number ColE1/pMB1/pBR322/pUC origin of replication
   1787..1851    -  CDS            bla(M) (fragment): β-lactamase lacking the signal sequence; bla(M); allows cytosolic expression of β-lactamase
   2115..3324    +  promoter       UbC promoter: human ubiquitin C promoter
   3328..3925    +  CDS            PuroR (fragment): puromycin N-acetyltransferase; pac from Streptomyces; confers resistance to puromycin
   3954..4002    +  polyA_signal   poly(A) signal: synthetic polyadenylation signal
   4268..5128    +  CDS            AmpR: β-lactamase; bla; confers resistance to ampicillin, carbenicillin, and related antibiotics
   5141..5277    +  terminator     rrnG terminator: transcription terminator from the E. coli ribosomal RNA rrnG operon (Albrechtsen et al., 1991)
   5429..5500    +  misc_feature   5' β-globin insulator: insulator upstream of the human β-globin locus (Farrell et al., 2002)
   5505..5551    -  terminator     T7 terminator: transcription terminator for bacteriophage T7 RNA polymerase
   5569..5617    -  polyA_signal   poly(A) signal: synthetic polyadenylation signal
   5698..6001    +  enhancer       CMV enhancer: human cytomegalovirus immediate early enhancer
   6074..6091    -  promoter       CMV promoter (fragment): human cytomegalovirus (CMV) immediate early promoter
   6154..6205    +  promoter       CMVd2 promoter: truncated human cytomegalovirus (CMV) immediate early promoter that yields moderately reduced expression relative to the full-length promoter
>Addgene plasmid #153559 | pGBW-m4252815 | addgene full sequence | sequence record 300124 | Ginkgo NGS Result
CACCATGGGGTACATAAATGTTTTCGCCTTTCCATTCACGATCTATTCACTCCTTTTATGTAGGATGAAC
TCTCGCAATTACATTGCTCAGGTAGACGTCGTGAACTTTAACCTAACTGAAAACCTTTACTTTCAGTCGA
AAGAAACCGCGGCAGCTAAGTTCGAGAGGCAGCACATGGACAGTTAAGCTAGCTTGACTGACTGAGATAC
AGCGTACCTTCAGCTCACAGACATGATAAGATACATTGATGAGTTTGGACAAACCACAACTAGAATGCAG
TGAAAAAAATGCTTTATTTGTGAAATTTGTGATGCTATTGCTTTATTTGTAACCATTATAAGCTGCAATA
AACAAGTTAACAACAACAATTGCATTCATTTTATGTTTCAGGTTCAGGGGGAGGTGTGGGAGGTTTTTTA
AAGCAAGTAAAACCTCTACAAATGTGGTATTGGCCCATCTCTATCGGTATCGTAGCATAACCCCTTGGGG
CCTCTAAACGGGTCTTGAGGGGTTTTTTGTGCCCCTCGGGCCGGATTGCTATCTACCGGCATTGGCGCAG
AAAAAAATGCCTGATGCGACGCTGCGCGTCTTATACTCCCACATATGCCAGATTCAGCAACGGATACGGC
TTCCCCAACTTGCCCACTTCCATACGTGTCCTCCTTACCAGAAATTTATCCTTAAGGTCGTCAGCTATCC
TGCAGGCGATCTCTCGATTTCGATCAAGACATTCCTTTAATGGTCTTTTCTGGACACCACTAGGGGTCAG
AAGTAGTTCATCAAACTTTCTTCCCTCCCTAATCTCATTGGTTACCTTGGGCTATCGAAACTTAATTAAC
CAGTCAAGTCAGCTACTTGGCGAGATCGACTTGTCTGGGTTTCGACTACGCTCAGAATTGCGTCAGTCAA
GTTCGATCTGGTCCTTGCTATTGCACCCGTTCTCCGATTACGAGTTTCATTTAAATCATGTGAGCAAAAG
GCCAGCAAAAGGCCAGGAACCGTAAAAAGGCCGCGTTGCTGGCGTTTTTCCATAGGCTCCGCCCCCCTGA
CGAGCATCACAAAAATCGACGCTCAAGTCAGAGGTGGCGAAACCCGACAGGACTATAAAGATACCAGGCG
TTTCCCCCTGGAAGCTCCCTCGTGCGCTCTCCTGTTCCGACCCTGCCGCTTACCGGATACCTGTCCGCCT
TTCTCCCTTCGGGAAGCGTGGCGCTTTCTCATAGCTCACGCTGTAGGTATCTCAGTTCGGTGTAGGTCGT
TCGCTCCAAGCTGGGCTGTGTGCACGAACCCCCCGTTCAGCCCGACCGCTGCGCCTTATCCGGTAACTAT
CGTCTTGAGTCCAACCCGGTAAGACACGACTTATCGCCACTGGCAGCAGCCACTGGTAACAGGATTAGCA
GAGCGAGGTATGTAGGCGGTGCTACAGAGTTCTTGAAGTGGTGGCCTAACTACGGCTACACTAGAAGAAC
AGTATTTGGTATCTGCGCTCTGCTGAAGCCAGTTACCTTCGGAAAAAGAGTTGGTAGCTCTTGATCCGGC
AAACAAACCACCGCTGGTAGCGGTGGTTTTTTTGTTTGCAAGCAGCAGATTACGCGCAGAAAAAAAGGAT
CTCAAGAAGATCCTTTGATCTTTTCTACGGGGTCTGACGCTCAGTGGAACGAAAACTCACGTTAAGGGAT
TTTGGTCATGAGATTATCAAAAAGGATCTTCACCTAGATCCTTTTAAATTAAAAATGAAGTTTTAAATCA
ATCTAAAGTATATATGAGTAAACTTGGTCTGACAGTTACCAATGCTTAATCAGTGAGGCACCTATCTCAG
CGATCTGTCTATTTCGTTCATCCATAGTTGCATTTAAATTTCCGAACTCTCCAAGGCCCTCGTCGGAAAA
TCTTCAAACCTTTCGTCCGATCCATCTTGCAGGCTACCTCTCGAACGAACTATCGCAAGTCTCTTGGCCG
GCCTTGCGCCTTGGCTATTGCTTGGCAGCGCCTATCGCCAGGTATTACTCCAATCCCGAATATCCGAGAT
CGGGATCACCCGAGAGAAGTTCAACCTACATCCTCAATCCCGATCTATCCGAGATCCGAGGAATATCGAA
ATCGGGGCGCGCCTGGCCTCCGCGCCGGGTTTTGGCGCCTCCCGCGGGCGCCCCCCTCGTCACGGCGAGC
GCTGCCACGTCAGACGAAGGGCGCAGGAGCGTCCTGATCCTTCCGCCCGGACGCTCAGGACAGCGGCCCG
CTGCTCATAAGACTCGGCCTTAGAACCCCAGTATCAGCAGAAGGACATTTTAGGACGGGACTTGGGTGAC
TCTAGGGCACTGGTTTTCTTTCCAGAGAGCGGAACAGGCGAGGAAAAGTAGTCCCTTCTCGGCGATTCTG
CGGAGGGATCTCCGTGGGGCGGTGAACGCCGATGATTATATAAGGACGCGCCGGGTGTGGCACAGCTAGT
TCCGTCGCAGCCGGGATTTGGGTCGCGGTTCTTGTTTGTGGATCGCTGTGATCGTCACTTGGTGAGTAGC
GGGCTGCTGGGCTGGCCGGGGCTTTCGTGGCCGCCGGGCCGCTCGGTGGGACGGAAGCGTGTGGAGAGAC
CGCCAAGGGCTGTAGTCTGGGTCCGCGAGCAAGGTTGCCCTGAACTGGGGGTTGGGGGGAGCGCAGCAAA
ATGGCGGCTGTTCCCGAGTCTTGAATGGAAGACGCTTGTGAGGCGGGCTGTGAGGTCGTTGAAACAAGGT
GGGGGGCATGGTGGGCGGCAAGAACCCAAGGTCTTGAGCCCTTCGCTAATGCGGGAAAGCTCTTATTCGG
GTGAGATGGGCTGGGCACCATCTGGGGACCCTGACGTGAAGTTTGTCACTGACTGGAGAACTCGGTTTGT
CGTCTGTTGCGGGGGCGGCAGTTATGGCGGTGCCGTTGGGCAGTGCACCCGTACCTTTGGGAGCGCGCGC
CCTCGTCGTGTCGTGACGTCACCCGTTCTGTTGGCTTATAATGCAGGGTGGGGCCACCAGCCGGTAGGTG
TGCGGTAGGCTTTTCTCCGTCGCAGGACGCAGGGTTCGGGCCTAGGGTAGGCTCTCCTGAATCGACAGGC
GCCGGACCTCTGGTGAGGGGAGGGATAAGTGAGGCGTCAGTTTCTTTGGTCGGTTTTATGTACCTATCTT
CTTAAGTAGCTGAAGCTCCGGTTTTGAACTATGCGCTCGGGGTTGGCGAGTGTGTTTTGTGAAGTTTTTT
AGGCACCTTTTGAAATGTAATCATTTGGGTCAATATGTAATTTTCAGTGTTAGACTTGTAAATTGTCCGC
TAAATTCTGGCCGTTTTTGGCTTTTTTGTTAGACAACATGACCGAGTACAAGCCCACGGTGCGCCTCGCC
ACCCGCGACGACGTCCCCAGGGCCGTACGCACCCTCGCCGCCGCGTTCGCCGACTACCCCGCCACGCGCC
ACACCGTCGATCCGGACCGCCACATCGAGCGGGTCACCGAGCTGCAAGAACTCTTCCTCACGCGCGTCGG
GCTCGACATCGGCAAGGTGTGGGTCGCGGACGACGGCGCCGCGGTGGCGGTCTGGACCACGCCGGAGAGC
GTCGAAGCGGGGGCGGTGTTCGCCGAGATCGGCCCGCGCATGGCCGAGTTGAGCGGTTCCCGGCTGGCCG
CGCAGCAACAGATGGAGGGCCTCCTGGCGCCGCACCGGCCCAAGGAGCCCGCGTGGTTCCTGGCCACCGT
CGGCGTCTCGCCCGACCACCAGGGCAAGGGTCTGGGCAGCGCCGTCGTGCTCCCCGGAGTGGAGGCCGCC
GAGCGCGCCGGGGTGCCCGCCTTCCTGGAGACCTCCGCGCCCCGCAACCTCCCCTTCTACGAGCGGCTCG
GCTTCACCGTCACCGCCGACGTCGAGGTGCCCGAAGGACCGCGCACCTGGTGCATGACCCGCAAGCCCGG
TGCCTAGGCTAGTATGTAAGCCTAGTCTTAGATAATAAAATCGCTATCCATCGAAGATGGATGTGTGTTG
GTTTTTTGTGTGTGTAACGCTAGGCGCGCCTGGTGTACCGAGAACGATCCTCTCAGTGCGAGTCTCGACG
ATCCATATCGTTGCTTGGCAGTCAGCCAGTCGGAATCCAGCTTGGGACCCAGGAAGTCCAATCGTCAGAT
ATTGTACTCAAGCCTGGTCACGGCAGCGTACCGATCTGTTTAAACCTAGATATTGATAGTCTGATCGGTC
AACGTATAATCGAGTCCTAGCTTTTGCAAACATCTATCAAGAGACAGGATCAGCAGGAGGCTTTCGCATG
AGTATTCAACATTTCCGTGTCGCCCTTATTCCCTTTTTTGCGGCATTTTGCCTTCCTGTTTTTGCTCACC
CAGAAACGCTGGTGAAAGTAAAAGATGCTGAAGATCAGTTGGGTGCGCGAGTGGGTTACATCGAACTGGA
TCTCAACAGCGGTAAGATCCTTGAGAGTTTTCGCCCCGAAGAACGCTTTCCAATGATGAGCACTTTTAAA
GTTCTGCTATGTGGCGCGGTATTATCCCGTATTGACGCCGGGCAAGAGCAACTCGGTCGCCGCATACACT
ATTCTCAGAATGACTTGGTTGAGTATTCACCAGTCACAGAAAAGCATCTTACGGATGGCATGACAGTAAG
AGAATTATGCAGTGCTGCCATAACCATGAGTGATAACACTGCGGCCAACTTACTTCTGACAACGATTGGA
GGACCGAAGGAGCTAACCGCTTTTTTGCACAACATGGGGGATCATGTAACTCGCCTTGATCGTTGGGAAC
CGGAGCTGAATGAAGCCATACCAAACGACGAGCGTGACACCACGATGCCTGTAGCAATGGCAACAACCTT
GCGTAAACTATTAACTGGCGAACTACTTACTCTAGCTTCCCGGCAACAGTTGATAGACTGGATGGAGGCG
GATAAAGTTGCAGGACCACTTCTGCGCTCGGCCCTTCCGGCTGGCTGGTTTATTGCTGATAAATCTGGAG
CCGGTGAGCGTGGGTCTCGCGGTATCATTGCAGCACTGGGGCCAGATGGTAAGCCCTCCCGTATCGTAGT
TATCTACACGACGGGGAGTCAGGCAACTATGGATGAACGAAATAGACAGATCGCTGAGATAGGTGCCTCA
CTGATTAAGCATTGGTAACCGATTCTAGGTGCATTGGCGCAGAAAAAAATGCCTGATGCGACGCTGCGCG
TCTTATACTCCCACATATGCCAGATTCAGCAACGGATACGGCTTCCCCAACTTGCCCACTTCCATACGTG
TCCTCCTTACCAGAAATTTATCCTTAAGATCCCGAATCGTTTAAACTCGACTCTGGCTCTATCGAATCTC
CGTCGTTTCGAGCTTACGCGAACAGCCGTGGCGCTCATTTGCTCGTCGGGCATCGAATCTCGTCAGCTAT
CGTCAGCTTACCTTTTTGGCAGCGATCGCGGCTCCCGACATCTTGGACCATTAGCTCCACAGGTATCTTC
TTCCCTCTAGTGGTCATAACAGCAGCTTCAGCTACCTCTCAATTCAAAAAACCCCTCAAGACCCGTTTAG
AGGCCCCAAGGGGTTATGCTATCAATCGTTGCGTTACACACACAAAAAACCAACACACATCCATCTTCGA
TGGATAGCGATTTTATTATCTAACTGCTGATCGAGTGTAGCCAGATCTAGTAATCAATTACGGGGTCATT
AGTTCATAGCCCATATATGGAGTTCCGCGTTACATAACTTACGGTAAATGGCCCGCCTGGCTGACCGCCC
AACGACCCCCGCCCATTGACGTCAATAATGACGTATGTTCCCATAGTAACGCCAATAGGGACTTTCCATT
GACGTCAATGGGTGGAGTATTTACGGTAAACTGCCCACTTGGCAGTACATCAAGTGTATCATATGCCAAG
TACGCCCCCTATTGACGTCAATGACGGTAAATGGCCCGCCTGGCATTATGCCCAGTACATGACCTTATGG
GACTTTCCTACTTGGCAGTACATCTACGTATTAGTCATCGCTATTACCATGCTGATGCGGTTTTGGCAGT
ACATCAATGGGCGTGGATAGCGGTTTGACTCACGGGGATTTCCAAGTCTCCACCCCATTGACGTCAATGG
GAGTTTGTTTTGGCACCAAAATCAACGGGACTTTCCAAAATGTCGTAACAACTCCGCCCCATTGACGCAA
ATGGGCGGTAGGCGTGTACGGTGGGAGGTCTATATAAGCAGAGCTGGTTTAGTGAACCGTCAGATCAGAT
CTTTGTCGATCCTACCATCCACTCGACACACCCGCCAGCGGCCGC
